>Addgene plasmid #136730 | pISH-Olfr1353 | addgene full sequence | sequence record 273348 | Addgene NGS Result
GACCTACACCGAACTGAGATACCTACAGCGTGAGCTATGAGAAAGCGCCACGCTTCCCGAAGGGAGAAAG
GCGGACAGGTATCCGGTAAGCGGCAGGGTCGGAACAGGAGAGCGCACGAGGGAGCTTCCAGGGGGAAACG
CCTGGTATCTTTATAGTCCTGTCGGGTTTCGCCACCTCTGACTTGAGCGTCGATTTTTGTGATGCTCGTC
AGGGGGGCGGAGCCTATGGAAAAACGCCAGCAACGCGGCCTTTTTACGGTTCCTGGCCTTTTGCTGGCCT
TTTGCTCACATGTTCTTTCCTGCGTTATCCCCTGATTCTGTGGATAACCGTATTACCGCCTTTGAGTGAG
CTGATACCGCTCGCCGCAGCCGAACGACCGAGCGCAGCGAGTCAGTGAGCGAGGAAGCGGAAGAGCGCCC
AATACGCAAACCGCCTCTCCCCGCGCGTTGGCCGATTCATTAATGCAGCTGGCACGACAGGTTTCCCGAC
TGGAAAGCGGGCAGTGAGCGCAACGCAATTAATGTGAGTTAGCTCACTCATTAGGCACCCCAGGCTTTAC
ACTTTATGCTTCCGGCTCGTATGTTGTGTGGAATTGTGAGCGGATAACAATTTCACACAGGAAACAGCTA
TGACCATGATTACGCCAAGCTATTTAGGTGACACTATAGAATACTCAAGCTATGCATCCAACGCGTTGGG
AGCTCTCCCATATGGTCGACCTGCAGGCGGCCGCGAATTCACTAGTGATTTGGTGCCTATAAGCATGTGG
CCTTCCACTGGAGCATGAGCAATCTACTAGTCACCAAATCTCCAAGGGAGAGAGACTCCTAGAGCCTGGA
ACACTAGTCAGATGGTAGACAAACTTCATTCTGTTTACTTTCTGGAGTTCTTATAATTTGATTTCAAATG
TACATGGCAAGCAACTCATTTGATTAACATTTATGCTCTCAGACTGTCAGAGACTGAGCCACCAACCAAA
GAACATTCCTGGGCTTGACCAAGGCTCTTGACATATATGTAGCAGATGTGTAGCTCAGTCTCCATGTGGA
TCCCCCAACAATTGGAGTAGTGGCTGTGATTAAAGCTGTTGCCTGTCTGTGAATTCTGTCTCCAGACTGG
GCTGCAATATCTCACCTCAGTGGGAGAAGAAATACCTGCAGAGATTTAATGCACCAGAGTGGAGCAATAT
TCTGGAAGCTCACCCTTTCTGAATCGAATTCCCGCGGCCGCCATGGCGGCCGGGAGCATGCGACGTCGGG
CCCAATTCGCCCTATAGTGAGTCGTATTACAATTCACTGGCCGTCGTTTTACAACGTCGTGACTGGGAAA
ACCCTGGCGTTACCCAACTTAATCGCCTTGCAGCACATCCCCCTTTCGCCAGCTGGCGTAATAGCGAAGA
GGCCCGCACCGATCGCCCTTCCCAACAGTTGCGCAGCCTGAATGGCGAATGG
[124 nt withheld, positions 1453-1576]
C
[91 nt withheld, positions 1578-1668]
A
[49 nt withheld, positions 1670-1718]
CCTTTGACGTTGGAGTCCACGTTCTTT
[37 nt withheld, positions 1746-1782]
ACCCTATCTCGGTCTATTCTTTTGATTTATAAGGGATTTTGCCGATTTCGGCCTATTGGTTAAAAAATGA
GCTGATTTAACAAAAATTTAACGCGAATTTTAACAAAATATTAACGCTTACAATTTCCTGATGCGGTATT
TTCTCCTTACGCATCTGTGCGGTATTTCACACCGCATCAGGTGGCACTTTTCGGGGAAATGTGCGCGGAA
CCCCTATTTGTTTATTTTTCTAAATACATTCAAATATGTATCCGCTCATGAGACAATAACCCTGATAAAT
GCTTCAATAATATTGAAAAAGGAAGAGTATGAGTATTCAACATTTCCGTGTCGCCCTTATTCCCTTTTTT
GCGGCATTTTGCCTTCCTGTTTTTGCTCACCCAGAAACGCTGGTGAAAGTAAAAGATGCTGAAGATCAGT
TGGGTGCACGAGTGGGTTACATCGAACTGGATCTCAACAGCGGTAAGATCCTTGAGAGTTTTCGCCCCGA
AGAACGTTTTCCAATGATGAGCACTTTTAAAGTTCTGCTATGTGGCGCGGTATTATCCCGTATTGACGCC
GGGCAAGAGCAACTCGGTCGCCGCATACACTATTCTCAGAATGACTTGGTTGAGTACTCACCAGTCACAG
AAAAGCATCTTACGGATGGCATGACAGTAAGAGAATTATGCAGTGCTGCCATAACCATGAGTGATAACAC
TGCGGCCAACTTACTTCTGACAACGATCGGAGGACCGAAGGAGCTAACCGCTTTTTTGCACAACATGGGG
GATCATGTAACTCGCCTTGATCGTTGGGAACCGGAGCTGAATGAAGCCATACCAAACGACGAGCGTGACA
CCACGATGCCTGTAGCAATGGCAACAACGTTGCGCAAACTATTAACTGGCGAACTACTTACTCTAGCTTC
CCGGCAACAATTAATAGACTGGATGGAGGCGGATAAAGTTGCAGGACCACTTCTGCGCTCGGCCCTTCCG
GCTGGCTGGTTTATTGCTGATAAATCTGGAGCCGGTGAGCGTGGGTCTCGCGGTATCATTGCAGCACTGG
GGCCAGATGGTAAGCCCTCCCGTATCGTAGTTATCTACACGACGGGGAGTCAGGCAACTATGGATGAACG
AAATAGACAGATCGCTGAGATAGGTGCCTCACTGATTAAGCATTGGTAACTGTCAGACCAAGTTTACTCA
TATATACTTTAGATTGATTTAAAACTTCATTTTTAATTTAAAAGGATCTAGGTGAAGATCCTTTTTGATA
ATCTCATGACCAAAATCCCTTAACGTGAGTTTTCGTTCCACTGAGCGTCAGACCCCGTAGAAAAGATCAA
AGGATCTTCTTGAGATCCTTTTTTTCTGCGCGTAATCTGCTGCTTGCAAACAAAAAAACCACCGCTACCA
GCGGTGGTTTGTTTGCCGGATCAAGAGCTACCAACTCTTTTTCCGAAGGTAACTGGCTTCAGCAGAGCGC
AGATACCAAATACTGTTCTTCTAGTGTAGCCGTAGTTAGGCCACCACTTCAAGAACTCTGTAGCACCGCC
TACATACCTCGCTCTGCTAATCCTGTTACCAGTGGCTGCTGCCAGTGGCGATAAGTCGTGTCTTACCGGG
TTGGACTCAAGACGATAGTTACCGGATAAGGCGCAGCGGTCGGGCTGAACGGGGGGTTCGTGCACACAGC
CCAGCTTGGAGCGAAC
Features (pLannotate 1.2.2; 13 found; start..end, strand, type, name):
    415..507     +  CDS            lacI (fragment): lac repressor; lacI; The lac repressor binds to the lac operator to inhibit transcription in E. coli. This inhibition can be relieved by adding lactose or isopropyl-β-D-thiogalactopyranoside (IPTG).
    520..541     +  protein_bind   CAP binding site: CAP binding activates transcription in the presence of cAMP. E. coli catabolite activator protein
    556..586     +  promoter       lac promoter: promoter for the E. coli lac operon
    594..610     +  protein_bind   lac operator: The lac repressor binds to the lac operator to inhibit transcription in E. coli. This inhibition can be relieved by adding lactose or isopropyl-β-D-thiogalactopyranoside (IPTG). lac repressor encoded by lacI
    652..670     +  promoter       SP6 promoter: promoter for bacteriophage SP6 RNA polymerase
    682..744     +  CDS            VESPI_VESMG (fragment): Experimental evidence at protein level: Swiss-Prot protein existence level 1. Shows contractile activity on isolated ileum smooth muscle. From Vespa magnifica (Hornet).
   1271..1289    -  promoter       T7 promoter: promoter for bacteriophage T7 RNA polymerase
   1292..1449    +  CDS            lacZα (fragment): LacZα fragment of β-galactosidase; lacZ fragment
   1453..1881    +  rep_origin     f1 ori (sequence partly withheld): f1 bacteriophage origin of replication; arrow indicates direction of (+) strand synthesis
   1909..1959    -  misc_feature   bom (fragment): basis of mobility region from pBR322
   1986..2090    +  promoter       AmpR promoter: bla
   2091..2951    +  CDS            AmpR: β-lactamase; bla; confers resistance to ampicillin, carbenicillin, and related antibiotics
   3122..232     +  rep_origin     ori (across the origin): high-copy-number ColE1/pMB1/pBR322/pUC origin of replication
