[The description below was written by a language model from this plasmid's Addgene catalogue record and pLannotate feature annotations shown in this document.]
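Description:
pISH-Olfr1353 is a small bacterial cloning plasmid (about 3.5 kb) built on the pGEM-T-Easy backbone and used as a transcription template for making riboprobes against the mouse odorant receptor gene Olfr1353, also known as MOR139-2. It is maintained in E. coli through a high-copy ColE1/pUC-type origin and selected with ampicillin via the β-lactamase (AmpR) gene and its own promoter. An f1 phage origin is also present, a standard backbone feature that allows single-stranded DNA production.

The payload is an Olfr1353 probe fragment placed in the multiple cloning site. The annotation does not label the insert itself, but it must lie within the roughly 600 bp interval between the SP6 promoter and the oppositely oriented T7 promoter. These two convergent phage promoters allow in vitro run-off transcription of either strand, so that antisense (detecting) and sense (control) RNA probes can be made from the same plasmid. The record does not state the insert's orientation, so it does not show which polymerase yields the antisense probe, nor exactly which part of the gene is covered or how it was cloned. The flanking lac promoter, operator, CAP site and interrupted lacZα fragment are remnants of the backbone's blue/white screening system. The short match to a hornet peptide inside the insert region is almost certainly a spurious annotation hit, and the lacI and bom fragments are backbone remnants with no functional role here.

The plasmid belongs to a set of probe templates used for in situ hybridization studies of the zonal pattern of odorant receptor gene expression in the mouse main olfactory epithelium.
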