Addgene plasmid #136730: pISH-Olfr1353
Purpose: Template to synthesize riboprobes for in situ hybridization (ISH) for Olfr1353
Depositing lab: Peter Mombaerts. Depositing organization: Max Planck Research Unit for Neurogenetics. Publication: The Zonal Organization of Odorant Receptor Gene Choice in the Main Olfactory Epithelium of the Mouse. Zapiec B, Mombaerts P. Cell Rep. 2020 Mar 24;30(12):4220-4234.e5. doi: 10.1016/j.celrep.2020.02.110. PubMed 32209480.
Backbone
  Vector backbone: pGEM-T-Easy
  Vector type: in situ probe
Growth in bacteria
  Bacterial resistance: Ampicillin, 100 μg/mL
  Growth temperature: 37°C
  Growth strain: DH5alpha
  Copy number: High Copy
Gene/Insert
  Gene/Insert name: Olfr1353
  Species: M. musculus (mouse)
  Mutation: ISH Probe insert
  Cloning method: Unknown
Terms and licenses: Academic/Nonprofit Terms; Industry Terms: Not Available to Industry
Depositor comments: ISH probe for mouse gene: Olfr1353 aka MOR139-2
How to cite: pISH-Olfr1353 was a gift from Peter Mombaerts (Addgene plasmid # 136730 ; http://n2t.net/addgene:136730 ; RRID:Addgene_136730)
